Addgene plasmid #242993: pSBtet-GFP-TGN38-FAP
Purpose: Inducible GFP-TGN38-FAP expression in mammalian cells
Depositing lab: Itay Budin. Depositing organization: University of California, San Diego (UCSD). Publication: Leaflet-specific phospholipid imaging using genetically encoded proximity sensors. Moore WM, Brea RJ, Knittel C, Wrightsman E, Hui B, Lou J, Ancajas CF, Best MD, Obara, CJ Devaraj NK, Budin I. Nat Chem Biol (2025). https://doi.org/10.1038/s41589-025-02021-z. PubMed 38746395.
Backbone
  Vector backbone: pSBtet-puro
  Backbone size w/o insert (bp): 5581
  Total vector size (bp): 7483
  Vector type: Mammalian Expression ; Sleeping Beauty
  Selectable markers: Puromycin
Growth in bacteria
  Bacterial resistance: Ampicillin, 100 μg/mL
  Growth temperature: 37°C
  Growth strain: DH5alpha
  Copy number: High Copy
Gene/Insert
  Gene/Insert name: GFP-TGN38-dH6.2 (alt name: GFP-TGN38-FAP)
  Species: R. norvegicus (rat)
  Insert size (bp): 1902
  Entrez Gene: Tgoln2 (a.k.a. Tgn38, Tgoln1, Ttgn1)
  Promoter: Tight TRE
  Tag / fusion protein: GFP (N terminal on insert); FAP (C terminal on insert)
  Cloning method: Gibson Cloning
  Sequencing primers: 5′ GCCTGGAGCCAATTCCAACTC; 3′ GTCTATCGATGGAAGCTTGGC
Terms and licenses: Academic/Nonprofit Terms; Industry Terms: Not Available to Industry
How to cite: pSBtet-GFP-TGN38-FAP was a gift from Itay Budin (Addgene plasmid # 242993 ; http://n2t.net/addgene:242993 ; RRID:Addgene_242993)
