[The description below was written by a language model from this plasmid's Addgene catalogue record and pLannotate feature annotations shown in this document.]
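Description:
pSBtet-GFP-TGN38-FAP is a 7.5 kb mammalian expression plasmid built on the pSBtet-puro backbone, a Sleeping Beauty transposon vector designed for stable, doxycycline-inducible expression. In bacteria it is maintained at high copy through a ColE1/pUC-type origin and selected with ampicillin via the β-lactamase gene. The Sleeping Beauty classification implies that the cargo is meant to be integrated into the host genome by a transposase supplied separately, although the automated feature table does not annotate the transposon inverted repeats.

The payload is a 1.9 kb fusion placed under the tight TRE promoter, which consists of seven tet operators upstream of a minimal CMV promoter. It encodes GFP at the N terminus, rat TGN38 (Tgoln2, a trans-Golgi network membrane protein), and a C-terminal fluorogen-activating protein (FAP, the dH6.2 variant). The annotation identifies the EGFP coding sequence, preceded by a short fragment matching VSV-G, whose role the record does not state. TGN38 and the FAP are not called by name. A downstream stretch labelled as a vsfGFP-9 fragment lies where the FAP would be expected and may be a similarity-based mislabel, since the record describes only one GFP.

A second cassette encodes an rtTA3-type reverse tetracycline transactivator with VP16-derived activation repeats, followed by puromycin N-acetyltransferase and a bGH polyadenylation signal. Its promoter is not annotated. This arrangement allows puromycin selection of integrants that constitutively produce the transactivator, so the fusion is switched on only when doxycycline is added. The associated publication concerns leaflet-specific phospholipid imaging with genetically encoded proximity sensors, consistent with use as an inducible, Golgi-targeted FAP sensor with a GFP localization marker.
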