Features (pLannotate 1.2.2; 17 found; start..end, strand, type, name):
     11..323     -  promoter       tight TRE promoter: Tet-responsive promoter PTight, consisting of seven tet operator sequences followed by the minimal CMV promoter
    618..648     +  rep_origin     M13 ori (fragment): M13 bacteriophage origin of replication; arrow indicates direction of (+) strand synthesis
    649..699     -  misc_feature   bom (fragment): basis of mobility region from pBR322
    726..830     +  promoter       AmpR promoter: bla
    831..1691    +  CDS            AmpR: β-lactamase; bla; confers resistance to ampicillin, carbenicillin, and related antibiotics
   1862..2450    +  rep_origin     ori: high-copy-number ColE1/pMB1/pBR322/pUC origin of replication
   2922..2943    -  promoter       SV40 promoter (fragment): SV40 enhancer and early promoter
   2947..3171    -  polyA_signal   bGH poly(A) signal: bovine growth hormone polyadenylation signal
   3232..3831    -  CDS            PuroR: puromycin N-acetyltransferase; pac from Streptomyces alboniger; confers resistance to puromycin
   3901..4011    -  CDS            VP48: 3 tandem repeats of the minimal activation domain of herpes simplex virus VP16 (Cheng et al., 2013)
   3941..4638    -  CDS            rtTA3 (fragment): reverse tetracycline transactivator 3 activates expression from Tet-responsive promoters in the presence of doxycycline
   5270..5338    +  CDS            large T antigen (fragment): large T antigen from SV40 (simian virus 40)
   5361..5442    +  polyA_signal   SV40 poly(A) signal: SV40 polyadenylation signal
   5553..6392    -  CDS            vsfGFP-9 (fragment): vsfGFP-9 is a basic (constitutively fluorescent) green fluorescent protein published in 2015, derived from Aequorea victoria. It has low acid sensitivity.
   6591..6635    -  misc_feature   MCS (fragment): multiple cloning site
   6636..7352    -  CDS            EGFP: EGFP is a basic (constitutively fluorescent) green fluorescent protein published in 1996, derived from Aequorea victoria. It is reported to be a rapidly-maturing weak dimer with moderate acid sensitivity.
   7368..7415    -  CDS            VSV-G tsO45 (fragment): vesicular stomatitis virus G glycoprotein, thermosensitive tsO45 mutant thermosensitive variant of VSV-G Orsay
>Addgene plasmid #242993 | pSBtet-GFP-TGN38-FAP | addgene full sequence | sequence record 492997 | Addgene NGS Result
ATTGGCTCCAGGCGATCTGACGGTTCACTAAACGAGCTCTGCTTTTATAGGCGCCCACCGTACACGCCTA
ATCGACATACGTTCTCTATCACTGATAGGGAGTAAACTCGACATACGTTCTCTATCACTGATAGGGATAA
ACTCGACATACGTTCTCTATCACTGATAGGGAGTAAACTCGACATACGTTCTCTATCACTGATAGGGAGT
AAACTCGACATACGTTCTCTATCACTGATAGGGAGTAAACTCGACATCGTTCTCTATCACTGATAGGGAG
TAAACTCGACATACGTTCTCTATCACTGATAGGGAGTAAACTCGTCTAGATAGCGGACCCCTTACCGAAA
CATCGCCGCATTCTGCAGAGGAGTCGAACTTAGTGTATGTAAACTTCTGACCCACTGGAATTGTGATACA
GTGAATTATAAGTGAAATAATCTGTCTGTAAACAATTGTTGGAAAAATGACTTGTGTCATGCACAAAGTA
GATGTCCTAACTGACTTGCCAAAACTATTGTTTGTTAACAAGAAATTTGTGGAGTAGTTGAAAAACGAGT
TTTAATGACTCCAACTTAAGTGTATGTAAACTTCCGACTTCAACTGTATAGGGATCCAATTTTAACAAAA
TATTAACGCTTACAATTTCCTGATGCGGTATTTTCTCCTTACGCATCTGTGCGGTATTTCACACCGCATC
AGGTGGCACTTTTCGGGGAAATGTGCGCGGAACCCCTATTTGTTTATTTTTCTAAATACATTCAAATATG
TATCCGCTCATGAGACAATAACCCTGATAAATGCTTCAATAATATTGAAAAAGGAAGAGTATGAGTATTC
AACATTTCCGTGTCGCCCTTATTCCCTTTTTTGCGGCATTTTGCCTTCCTGTTTTTGCTCACCCAGAAAC
GCTGGTGAAAGTAAAAGATGCTGAAGATCAGTTGGGTGCACGAGTGGGTTACATCGAACTGGATCTCAAC
AGCGGTAAGATCCTTGAGAGTTTTCGCCCCGAAGAACGTTTTCCAATGATGAGCACTTTTAAAGTTCTGC
TATGTGGCGCGGTATTATCCCGTATTGACGCCGGGCAAGAGCAACTCGGTCGCCGCATACACTATTCTCA
GAATGACTTGGTTGAGTACTCACCAGTCACAGAAAAGCATCTTACGGATGGCATGACAGTAAGAGAATTA
TGCAGTGCTGCCATAACCATGAGTGATAACACTGCGGCCAACTTACTTCTGACAACGATCGGAGGACCGA
AGGAGCTAACCGCTTTTTTGCACAACATGGGGGATCATGTAACTCGCCTTGATCGTTGGGAACCGGAGCT
GAATGAAGCCATACCAAACGACGAGCGTGACACCACGATGCCTGTAGCAATGGCAACAACGTTGCGCAAA
CTATTAACTGGCGAACTACTTACTCTAGCTTCCCGGCAACAATTAATAGACTGGATGGAGGCGGATAAAG
TTGCAGGACCACTTCTGCGCTCGGCCCTTCCGGCTGGCTGGTTTATTGCTGATAAATCTGGAGCCGGTGA
GCGTGGGTCTCGCGGTATCATTGCAGCACTGGGGCCAGATGGTAAGCCCTCCCGTATCGTAGTTATCTAC
ACGACGGGGAGTCAGGCAACTATGGATGAACGAAATAGACAGATCGCTGAGATAGGTGCCTCACTGATTA
AGCATTGGTAACTGTCAGACCAAGTTTACTCATATATACTTTAGATTGATTTAAAACTTCATTTTTAATT
TAAAAGGATCTAGGTGAAGATCCTTTTTGATAATCTCATGACCAAAATCCCTTAACGTGAGTTTTCGTTC
CACTGAGCGTCAGACCCCGTAGAAAAGATCAAAGGATCTTCTTGAGATCCTTTTTTTCTGCGCGTAATCT
GCTGCTTGCAAACAAAAAAACCACCGCTACCAGCGGTGGTTTGTTTGCCGGATCAAGAGCTACCAACTCT
TTTTCCGAAGGTAACTGGCTTCAGCAGAGCGCAGATACCAAATACTGTTCTTCTAGTGTAGCCGTAGTTA
GGCCACCACTTCAAGAACTCTGTAGCACCGCCTACATACCTCGCTCTGCTAATCCTGTTACCAGTGGCTG
CTGCCAGTGGCGATAAGTCGTGTCTTACCGGGTTGGACTCAAGACGATAGTTACCGGATAAGGCGCAGCG
GTCGGGCTGAACGGGGGGTTCGTGCACACAGCCCAGCTTGGAGCGAACGACCTACACCGAACTGAGATAC
CTACAGCGTGAGCTATGAGAAAGCGCCACGCTTCCCGAAGGGAGAAAGGCGGACAGGTATCCGGTAAGCG
GCAGGGTCGGAACAGGAGAGCGCACGAGGGAGCTTCCAGGGGGAAACGCCTGGTATCTTTATAGTCCTGT
CGGGTTTCGCCACCTCTGACTTGAGCGTCGATTTTTGTGATGCTCGTCAGGGGGGCGGAGCCTATGGAAA
AACGCCAGCAACGCGGCCTTTTTACGGTTCCTGGCCTTTTGCTGGCCTTTTGCTCACATGTTCTTTCCTG
CGTTATCCCCTGATTCTGTGGATAACCGTATTACCGCCTTTGAGTGAGCTGATACCGCTCGCCGCAGCCG
AACGACCGAGCGCAGCGAGTCAGTGAGCGAGGAAGCGGATCCCTATACAGTTGAAGTCGGAAGTTTACAT
ACACCTTAGCCAAATACATTTAAACTCACTTTTTCACAATTCCTGACATTTAATCCTAGTAAAAATTCCC
TGTCTTAGGTCAGTTAGGATCACCACTTTATTTTAAGAATGTGAAATATCAGAATAATAGTAGAGAGAAT
GATTCATTTCAGCTTTTATTTCTTTCATCACATTCCCAGTGGGTCAGAAGTTTACATACACTCGACTCCT
CTGCAGAATGCGGCGATGTTTCGGTAAGGGGTCCCGAGTAGCTAGTAGGCCCAGCTGGTTCTTTCCGCCT
CAGAAGCCATAGAGCCCACCGCATCCCCAGCATGCCTGCTATTGTCTTCCCAATCCTCCCCCTTGCTGTC
CTGCCCCACCCCACCCCCCAGAATAGAATGACACCTACTCAGACAATGCGATGCAATTTCCTCATTTTAT
TAGGAAAGGACAGTGGGAGTGGCACCTTCCAGGGTCAAGGAAGGCACGGGGGAGGGGCAAACAACAGATG
GCTGGCAACTAGAAGGCACAGTCGAGGCTGATCAGCGAGCTCTAGAGAATTGATCCCCAAGCTTCACGAC
AGGCCTTCGAATCAGGCACCGGGCTTGCGGGTCATGCACCAGGTGCGCGGTCCTTCGGGCACCTCGACGT
CGGCGGTGACGGTGAAGCCGAGCCGCTCGTAGAAGGGGAGGTTGCGGGGCGCGGAGGTCTCCAGGAAGGC
GGGCACCCCGGCGCGCTCGGCCGCCTCCACTCCGGGGAGCACGACGGCGCTGCCCAGACCCTTGCCCTGG
TGGTCGGGCGAGACGCCGACGGTGGCCAGGAACCACGCGGGCTCCTTGGGCCGGTGCGGCGCCAGGAGGC
CTTCCATCTGTTGCTGCGCGGCCAGCCGGGAACCGCTCAACTCGGCCATGCGCGGGCCGATCTCGGCGAA
CACCGCCCCCGCTTCGACGCTCTCCGGCGTGGTCCAGACCGCCACCGCGGCGCCGTCGTCCGCGACCCAC
ACCTTGCCGATGTCGAGCCCGACGCGCGTGAGGAAGAGTTCTTGCAGCTCGGTGACCCGCTCGATGTGGC
GGTCCGGATCGACGGTGTGGCGCGTGGCGGGGTAGTCGGCGAACGCGGCGGCGAGGGTGCGTACGGCCCT
GGGGACGTCGTCGCGGGTGGCGAGGCGCACCGTGGGCTTGTACTCGGTCATGGGACCAGGATTCTCCTCG
ACGTCACCAGCCTGCTTCAGCAGGCTGAAGTTAGTAGCGCCGGACCCGGGGAGCATGTCAAGGTCAAAAT
CGTCAAGAGCGTCAGCAGGCAGCATATCAAGGTCAAAGTCGTCAAGGGCATCGGCTGGGAGCATGTCTAA
GTCAAAATCGTCAAGGGCGTCGGCCGGCCCGCCGCTTTCGCACTTTAGCTGTTTCTCCAGGCCACATATG
ATTAGTTCCAGGCCGAAAAGGAAGGCAGGTTCGGCTCCCTGCCGGTCGAACAGCTCAATTGCTTGTCTCA
GAAGTGGGGGCATAGAATCGGTGGTAGGTGTCTCTCTTTCCTCTTTTGCTACTTGATGCTCCTGTTCCTC
CAATACGCAGCCCAGTGTAAAGTGGCCCACGGCGGACAGAGCGTACAGTGCGTTCTCCAGGGAGAAGCCT
TGCTGACACAGGAACGCGAGCTGATTTTCCAGGGTTTCGTACTGTTTCTCTGTTGGGCGGGTGCCGAGAT
GCACTTTAGCCCCGTCGCGATGTGAGAGGAGAGCACAGCGGAATGACTTGGCGTTGTTCCGCAGAAAGTC
TTGCCATGACTCGCCTTCCAGGGGGCAGAAGTGGGTATGATGCCTGTCCAGCATCTCGATTGGCAGGGCA
TCGAGCAGGGCCCGCTTGTTCTTCACGTGCCAGTACAGGGTAGGCTGCTCAACTCCCAGCTTTTGAGCGA
GTTTCCTTGTCGTCAGGCCTTCGATACCGACTCCATTGAGTAATTCCAGAGCGCCGTTTATGACTTTGCT
CTTGTCCAGTCTAGACATGGTGGCCTCAGGTGCAGAGGTTTCTACAGGGAAAGAGAGAAAGGCTACAGTT
AGTTTGCTGTGATGATGCTAAGTGCCGAGGTCAGATGTCTATGGATTGTACACGGAATCCCAACGCAGGA
ACCAAAAAACACTCACCCAAAAAAATGGCGCTAAGGCCGAGAGAAAGGCGAAGTTCCGTCTACGGCTATA
TACCTTGAAACAGGGGCGGCAGAAGTGACGCAACGCGGTTGCGCGGACGGCTTCCTGTGTTTTCATTGGT
CGAAGCGTTCTGCGCGTGCGCAGAGATTCCCCAGGGAAGGCGGGCCCTCTTCCGAATGTCCAATCCGGAC
ATTCTTCCGGTTGGACCTCCGCGGTCAGCGCTGTGCCCGGCGAGAGATCACGTGGGGCGCGGAGGCGGTG
CTGCTGGGGCACGGCCGTCCAGCCTCGGCGGCCATATTTTTGAGGGGCTGTTCATCTCGTTCACACGCTC
TGTCCGCCATGTTTGTGAGTGGAAGCGCCATTACCCCTTCAAGCGACTGAAGGCTGCAGGGCCTCTGGTG
GCCCGCATGGGGAGACCAGACCCGCCAGGCCCGCCTTTCCGCACTCAGTCCGGGCTTACTTTATTTTGTG
AGACAGGGTCTCGCCTAGGTACCACATTTGTAGAGGTTTTACTTGCTTTAAAAAACCTCCCACATCTCCC
CCTGAACCTGAAACATAAAATGAATGCAATTGTTGTTGTTAACTTGTTTATTGCAGCTTATAATGGTTAC
AAATAAAGCAATAGCATCACAAATTTCACAAATAAAGCATTTTTTTCACTGCATTCTTGTTGTGGTTTGT
CCAAACTCATCAATGTATCTTATCATGTCTATCGATGGAAGCTTGGCCTGACATTATCTAGATCCGGTGG
ATCCATGGGCCAGACCGGCCGCGGAGACAGTGACCAGGGTACCCTGGCCCCAGTGCTGGAAATACTCATC
CGAAGGTATTGGACCACTATTATCATAGTAATGTGTGGGTCCCTCCCTCGCAGCGTAATACACGGCCGTG
TCCGCGGCGGTTACAGAGGTCAACTTCAAGAAGAACTGGTTCTTCGACTTGTCTGATGATATGGTGACTC
GACTCTTGAGGGCCGGGTTGTAGTACGTTCTCCCACTATAATACATACTCCCAATCCACTCAGGCCCCTT
CCCTGGGGGCTGGCGAATCCAGCCCCAGTAGTAATGACTACTGCTGATGGAGGCACCAGAGACAGTGCAG
GTGAGGGACAGGGTCTCCGAAGGCTTCACCAGTCCTGGGCCCGACTCCTGCAGCTGCACCTGAGAACCGC
CGCCTCCGGAACCACCACCGCCGCTGCCACCGCCACCAGAGCCGCCACCACCGGAAACTGTAACTAAAGT
GCCCTGGCCCCAATGTTGAAAATACTCATCGCTAGGTATTGGGCCTGAATTATCATAATAATGCGTTGGG
CCCTCACGGGCAGCATAATAGACAGCTGTATCAGCAGCGGTAACGCTAGTGAGTTTTAAAAAGAATTGGT
TTTTTGACTTATCAGAGGATATGGTAACACGTGACTTCAAGGCAGGATTATAGTAAGTTCTACCCGAGTA
GTACATAGACCCTATCCACTCTGGGCCCTTTCCAGGTGGTTGTCTAATCCAACCCCAATAATAGTGCGAG
GAGGAAATTGATGCGCCACTGACTGTGCAGGTTAGGGAAAGTGTCTCAGATGGTTTAACCAAACCAGGTC
CAGATTCTTGCAACTGGACTTGCAGGCCAGAAAGGCCGAAAGACCCACCGCCTCCAGAAAGCTTTAGGTT
CAAACGTTGGTAGTCACTGGCCTTTGGCCTCCGAGTGACTTTGGATCTTTTTCCTTCCAGGGCAAAAGCA
ATAATCTTTCGTTTGTTGTGGTAAGCAATATAGAGGACAGCAACAAGAACAGCAGCGGTCACCAGATAAG
CAAAGAAGTGGTCGACTGCAGAATTCGAAGCTTGAGCTCGAGATCTGAGTCCGGACTTGTACAGCTCGTC
CATGCCGAGAGTGATCCCGGCGGCGGTCACGAACTCCAGCAGGACCATGTGATCGCGCTTCTCGTTGGGG
TCTTTGCTCAGGGCGGACTGGGTGCTCAGGTAGTGGTTGTCGGGCAGCAGCACGGGGCCGTCGCCGATGG
GGGTGTTCTGCTGGTAGTGGTCGGCGAGCTGCACGCTGCCGTCCTCGATGTTGTGGCGGATCTTGAAGTT
CACCTTGATGCCGTTCTTCTGCTTGTCGGCCATGATATAGACGTTGTGGCTGTTGTAGTTGTACTCCAGC
TTGTGCCCCAGGATGTTGCCGTCCTCCTTGAAGTCGATGCCCTTCAGCTCGATGCGGTTCACCAGGGTGT
CGCCCTCGAACTTCACCTCGGCGCGGGTCTTGTAGTTGCCGTCGTCCTTGAAGAAGATGGTGCGCTCCTG
GACGTAGCCTTCGGGCATGGCGGACTTGAAGAAGTCGTGCTGCTTCATGTGGTCGGGGTAGCGGCTGAAG
CACTGCACGCCGTAGGTCAGGGTGGTCACGAGGGTGGGCCAGGGCACGGGCAGCTTGCCGGTGGTGCAGA
TGAACTTCAGGGTCAGCTTGCCGTAGGTGGCATCGCCCTCGCCCTCGCCGGACACGCTGAACTTGTGGCC
GTTTACGTCGCCGTCCAGCTCGACCAGGATGGGCACCACCCCGGTGAACAGCTCCTCGCCCTTGCTCACC
ATGGTGGCGACCGGTGCGCAATTCACCCCGATGAATAAAAAAGCTAAGTACAAAAGGCACTTCATGGTGG
CCTCAGAGGCCTTTCGAGGGTAGGAAGTGGTACGGAAAGTAGGTATAAGGCAAAAGAGTTGGA
